Addgene plasmid #174378: pAAV-syn-Flpo
Purpose: also known as: pAAV-synP-FLPo. AAV virus for expressing FLPo recombinase
Depositing lab: Ian Wickersham. Depositing organization: Massachusetts Institute of Technology. Publication: Long-term labeling and imaging of synaptically connected neuronal networks in vivo using double-deletion-mutant rabies viruses. Jin L, Sullivan HA, Zhu M, Lavin TK, Matsuyama M, Fu X, Lea NE, Xu R, Hou Y, Rutigliani L, Pruner M, Babcock KR, Ip JPK, Hu M, Daigle TL, Zeng H, Sur M, Feng G, Wickersham IR. Nat Neurosci. 2024 Jan 11. doi: 10.1038/s41593-023-01545-8. PubMed 38212587.
Backbone
  Vector backbone: pAAV
  Total vector size (bp): 5495
  Vector type: AAV
Growth in bacteria
  Bacterial resistance: Ampicillin, 100 μg/mL
  Growth temperature: 37°C
  Growth strain: NEB Stable
  Copy number: High Copy
Gene/Insert
  Gene/Insert name: FLPo recombinase
Terms and licenses: Academic/Nonprofit Terms; Industry Terms: Not Available to Industry
How to cite: pAAV-syn-Flpo was a gift from Ian Wickersham (Addgene plasmid # 174378 ; http://n2t.net/addgene:174378 ; RRID:Addgene_174378) For viral preps, please replace (Addgene plasmid # 174378) in the above sentence with: (Addgene viral prep # 174378-AAVrg)
