[The description below was written by a language model from this plasmid's Addgene catalogue record and pLannotate feature annotations shown in this document.]
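Description:
pAAV-syn-Flpo (also called pAAV-synP-FLPo) is a 5,495 bp AAV transfer plasmid built on a pAAV backbone and used to produce recombinant adeno-associated virus that expresses FLPo recombinase in neurons. It is propagated in bacteria as a high-copy plasmid through a ColE1/pUC-type origin and is selected with ampicillin via the β-lactamase gene and its native promoter. The backbone also carries an f1 phage origin and short remnants of the pBR322 bom and rop regions. The recombination-deficient growth strain listed in the record is consistent with the usual need to keep the repeat-rich ITRs intact.

The packaged cassette lies between AAV2 inverted terminal repeats, which provide the signals for genome replication and encapsidation when rep/cap and helper functions are supplied in trans. The downstream ITR is annotated in full. The upstream one appears only as two short fragments, which may reflect incomplete annotation or sequencing across this structured region rather than a real truncation. Within the cassette, the human synapsin I promoter confers neuron-specific expression of FLPo, a mouse codon-optimized, thermostable version of yeast FLP fused to the SV40 nuclear localization signal. FLPo catalyses recombination at FRT sites. A WPRE follows the coding sequence to enhance transcript stability and expression, and a bovine growth hormone polyadenylation signal terminates the transcript.

The vector delivers Flp activity to neurons in order to switch on or rearrange FRT-dependent reporters or transgenes. The associated publication concerns long-term labeling and imaging of synaptically connected networks with deletion-mutant rabies viruses, and the record notes that a retrograde-serotype viral preparation is available.
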