Features (pLannotate 1.2.2; 14 found; start..end, strand, type, name):
      1..448     +  promoter       hSyn promoter: human synapsin I promoter; confers neuron-specific expression (Kügler et al., 2003)
    466..1764    +  CDS            FLPo: nuclear-targeted site-specific recombinase FLPo is a mouse codon-optimized fusion between the SV40 nuclear localization signal and a thermostable version of the Saccharomyces cerevisiae site-specific recombinase FLP. Recombination occurs at FRT sequences.
   1773..2361    +  misc_feature   WPRE: woodchuck hepatitis virus posttranscriptional regulatory element
   2369..2593    +  polyA_signal   bGH poly(A) signal: bovine growth hormone polyadenylation signal
   2595..2735    +  repeat_region  AAV2 ITR: inverted terminal repeat of adeno-associated virus serotype 2 inverted
   2740..2791    -  misc_feature   bom (fragment): basis of mobility region from pBR322
   2810..3265    +  rep_origin     f1 ori (sequence partly withheld): f1 bacteriophage origin of replication; arrow indicates direction of (+) strand synthesis
   3266..3315    -  misc_feature   bom (fragment): basis of mobility region from pBR322
   3417..3452    -  CDS            rop (fragment): Rop protein, which maintains plasmids at low copy number; rop
   3547..3651    +  promoter       AmpR promoter: bla
   3652..4512    +  CDS            AmpR: β-lactamase; bla; confers resistance to ampicillin, carbenicillin, and related antibiotics
   4683..5271    +  rep_origin     ori: high-copy-number ColE1/pMB1/pBR322/pUC origin of replication
   5344..5371    +  repeat_region  AAV2 ITR (fragment): inverted terminal repeat of adeno-associated virus serotype 2 inverted
   5400..5427    +  repeat_region  AAV2 ITR (fragment): inverted terminal repeat of adeno-associated virus serotype 2 inverted
>Addgene plasmid #174378 | pAAV-syn-Flpo | addgene full sequence | sequence record 343150 | Addgene NGS Result
AGTGCAAGTGGGTTTTAGGACCAGGATGAGGCGGGGTGGGGGTGCCTACCTGACGACCGACCCCGACCCA
CTGGACAAGCACCCAACCCCCATTCCCCAAATTGCGCATCCCCTATCAGAGAGGGGGAGGGGAAACAGGA
TGCGGCGAGGCGCGTGCGCACTGCCAGCTTCAGCACCGCGGACAGTGCCTTCGCCCCCGCCTGGCGGCGC
GCGCCACCGCCGCCTCAGCACTGAAGGCGCGCTGACGTCACTCGCCGGTCCCCCGCAAACTCCCCTTCCC
GGCCACCTTGGTCGCGTCCGCGCCGCCGCCGGCCCAGCCGGACCGCACCACGCGAGGCGCGAGATAGGGG
GGCACGGGCGCGACCATCTGCGCTGCGGCGCCGGCGACTCAGCGCTGCCTCAGTCTGCGGTGGGCAGCGG
AGGAGTCGTGTCGTGCCTGAGAGCGCAGTCGAATTCGCCGCCACCATGGCTCCTAAGAAGAAGAGGAAGG
TGATGAGCCAGTTCGACATCCTGTGCAAGACCCCCCCCAAGGTGCTGGTGCGGCAGTTCGTGGAGAGATT
CGAGAGGCCCAGCGGCGAGAAGATCGCCAGCTGTGCCGCCGAGCTGACCTACCTGTGCTGGATGATCACC
CACAACGGCACCGCCATCAAGAGGGCCACCTTCATGAGCTACAACACCATCATCAGCAACAGCCTGAGCT
TCGACATCGTGAACAAGAGCCTGCAGTTCAAGTACAAGACCCAGAAGGCCACCATCCTGGAGGCCAGCCT
GAAGAAGCTGATCCCCGCCTGGGAGTTCACCATCATCCCTTACAACGGCCAGAAGCACCAGAGCGACATC
ACCGACATCGTGTCCAGCCTGCAGCTGCAGTTCGAGAGCAGCGAGGAGGCCGACAAGGGCAACAGCCACA
GCAAGAAGATGCTGAAGGCCCTGCTGTCCGAGGGCGAGAGCATCTGGGAGATCACCGAGAAGATCCTGAA
CAGCTTCGAGTACACCAGCAGGTTCACCAAGACCAAGACCCTGTACCAGTTCCTGTTCCTGGCCACATTC
ATCAACTGCGGCAGGTTCAGCGACATCAAGAACGTGGACCCCAAGAGCTTCAAGCTGGTGCAGAACAAGT
ACCTGGGCGTGATCATTCAGTGCCTGGTGACCGAGACCAAGACAAGCGTGTCCAGGCACATCTACTTTTT
CAGCGCCAGAGGCAGGATCGACCCCCTGGTGTACCTGGACGAGTTCCTGAGGAACAGCGAGCCCGTGCTG
AAGAGAGTGAACAGGACCGGCAACAGCAGCAGCAACAAGCAGGAGTACCAGCTGCTGAAGGACAACCTGG
TGCGCAGCTACAACAAGGCCCTGAAGAAGAACGCCCCCTACCCCATCTTCGCTATCAAGAACGGCCCTAA
GAGCCACATCGGCAGGCACCTGATGACCAGCTTTCTGAGCATGAAGGGCCTGACCGAGCTGACAAACGTG
GTGGGCAACTGGAGCGACAAGAGGGCCTCCGCCGTGGCCAGGACCACCTACACCCACCAGATCACCGCCA
TCCCCGACCACTACTTCGCCCTGGTGTCCAGGTACTACGCCTACGACCCCATCAGCAAGGAGATGATCGC
CCTGAAGGACGAGACCAACCCCATCGAGGAGTGGCAGCACATCGAGCAGCTGAAGGGCAGCGCCGAGGGC
AGCATCAGATACCCCGCCTGGAACGGCATCATCAGCCAGGAGGTGCTGGACTACCTGAGCAGCTACATCA
ACAGGCGGATCTGATAATCCGGAATCAACCTCTGGATTACAAAATTTGTGAAAGATTGACTGGTATTCTT
AACTATGTTGCTCCTTTTACGCTATGTGGATACGCTGCTTTAATGCCTTTGTATCATGCTATTGCTTCCC
GTATGGCTTTCATTTTCTCCTCCTTGTATAAATCCTGGTTGCTGTCTCTTTATGAGGAGTTGTGGCCCGT
TGTCAGGCAACGTGGCGTGGTGTGCACTGTGTTTGCTGACGCAACCCCCACTGGTTGGGGCATTGCCACC
ACCTGTCAGCTCCTTTCCGGGACTTTCGCTTTCCCCCTCCCTATTGCCACGGCGGAACTCATCGCCGCCT
GCCTTGCCCGCTGCTGGACAGGGGCTCGGCTGTTGGGCACTGACAATTCCGTGGTGTTGTCGGGGAAGCT
GACGTCCTTTCCATGGCTGCTCGCCTGTGTTGCCACCTGGATTCTGCGCGGGACGTCCTTCTGCTACGTC
CCTTCGGCCCTCAATCCAGCGGACCTTCCTTCCCGCGGCCTGCTGCCGGCTCTGCGGCCTCTTCCGCGTC
TTCGCCTTCGCCCTCAGACGAGTCGGATCTCCCTTTGGGCCGCCTCCCCGCCTGGATCCTGTGCCTTCTA
GTTGCCAGCCATCTGTTGTTTGCCCCTCCCCCGTGCCTTCCTTGACCCTGGAAGGTGCCACTCCCACTGT
CCTTTCCTAATAAAATGAGGAAATTGCATCGCATTGTCTGAGTAGGTGTCATTCTATTCTGGGGGGTGGG
GTGGGGCAGGACAGCAAGGGGGAGGATTGGGAAGACAATAGCAGGCATGCTGGGGATGCGGTGGGCTCTA
TGGCAGGAACCCCTAGTGATGGAGTTGGCCACTCCCTCTCTGCGCGCTCGCTCGCTCACTGAGGCCGGGC
GACCAAAGGTCGCCCGACGCCCGGGCTTTGCCCGGGCGGCCTCAGTGAGCGAGCGAGCGCGCAGCTGCCT
GCAGGGGCGCCTGATGCGGTATTTTCTCCTTACGCATCTGTGCGGTATTTCACACCGCATA
[95 nt withheld, positions 2792-2886]
T
[46 nt withheld, positions 2888-2933]
C
[141 nt withheld, positions 2935-3075]
CCTTTGACGTTGGAGTCCACGTTCTTT
[37 nt withheld, positions 3103-3139]
ACTCTATCTCGGGCTATTCTTTTGATTTATAAGGGATTTTGCCGATTTCGGTCTATTGGTTAAAAAATGA
GCTGATTTAACAAAAATTTAACGCGAATTTTAACAAAATATTAACGTTTACAATTTTATGGTGCACTCTC
AGTACAATCTGCTCTGATGCCGCATAGTTAAGCCAGCCCCGACACCCGCCAACACCCGCTGACGCGCCCT
GACGGGCTTGTCTGCTCCCGGCATCCGCTTACAGACAAGCTGTGACCGTCTCCGGGAGCTGCATGTGTCA
GAGGTTTTCACCGTCATCACCGAAACGCGCGAGACGAAAGGGCCTCGTGATACGCCTATTTTTATAGGTT
AATGTCATGATAATAATGGTTTCTTAGACGTCAGGTGGCACTTTTCGGGGAAATGTGCGCGGAACCCCTA
TTTGTTTATTTTTCTAAATACATTCAAATATGTATCCGCTCATGAGACAATAACCCTGATAAATGCTTCA
ATAATATTGAAAAAGGAAGAGTATGAGTATTCAACATTTCCGTGTCGCCCTTATTCCCTTTTTTGCGGCA
TTTTGCCTTCCTGTTTTTGCTCACCCAGAAACGCTGGTGAAAGTAAAAGATGCTGAAGATCAGTTGGGTG
CACGAGTGGGTTACATCGAACTGGATCTCAACAGCGGTAAGATCCTTGAGAGTTTTCGCCCCGAAGAACG
TTTTCCAATGATGAGCACTTTTAAAGTTCTGCTATGTGGCGCGGTATTATCCCGTATTGACGCCGGGCAA
GAGCAACTCGGTCGCCGCATACACTATTCTCAGAATGACTTGGTTGAGTACTCACCAGTCACAGAAAAGC
ATCTTACGGATGGCATGACAGTAAGAGAATTATGCAGTGCTGCCATAACCATGAGTGATAACACTGCGGC
CAACTTACTTCTGACAACGATCGGAGGACCGAAGGAGCTAACCGCTTTTTTGCACAACATGGGGGATCAT
GTAACTCGCCTTGATCGTTGGGAACCGGAGCTGAATGAAGCCATACCAAACGACGAGCGTGACACCACGA
TGCCTGTAGCAATGGCAACAACGTTGCGCAAACTATTAACTGGCGAACTACTTACTCTAGCTTCCCGGCA
ACAATTAATAGACTGGATGGAGGCGGATAAAGTTGCAGGACCACTTCTGCGCTCGGCCCTTCCGGCTGGC
TGGTTTATTGCTGATAAATCTGGAGCCGGTGAGCGTGGGTCTCGCGGTATCATTGCAGCACTGGGGCCAG
ATGGTAAGCCCTCCCGTATCGTAGTTATCTACACGACGGGGAGTCAGGCAACTATGGATGAACGAAATAG
ACAGATCGCTGAGATAGGTGCCTCACTGATTAAGCATTGGTAACTGTCAGACCAAGTTTACTCATATATA
CTTTAGATTGATTTAAAACTTCATTTTTAATTTAAAAGGATCTAGGTGAAGATCCTTTTTGATAATCTCA
TGACCAAAATCCCTTAACGTGAGTTTTCGTTCCACTGAGCGTCAGACCCCGTAGAAAAGATCAAAGGATC
TTCTTGAGATCCTTTTTTTCTGCGCGTAATCTGCTGCTTGCAAACAAAAAAACCACCGCTACCAGCGGTG
GTTTGTTTGCCGGATCAAGAGCTACCAACTCTTTTTCCGAAGGTAACTGGCTTCAGCAGAGCGCAGATAC
CAAATACTGTTCTTCTAGTGTAGCCGTAGTTAGGCCACCACTTCAAGAACTCTGTAGCACCGCCTACATA
CCTCGCTCTGCTAATCCTGTTACCAGTGGCTGCTGCCAGTGGCGATAAGTCGTGTCTTACCGGGTTGGAC
TCAAGACGATAGTTACCGGATAAGGCGCAGCGGTCGGGCTGAACGGGGGGTTCGTGCACACAGCCCAGCT
TGGAGCGAACGACCTACACCGAACTGAGATACCTACAGCGTGAGCTATGAGAAAGCGCCACGCTTCCCGA
AGGGAGAAAGGCGGACAGGTATCCGGTAAGCGGCAGGGTCGGAACAGGAGAGCGCACGAGGGAGCTTCCA
GGGGGAAACGCCTGGTATCTTTATAGTCCTGTCGGGTTTCGCCACCTCTGACTTGAGCGTCGATTTTTGT
GATGCTCGTCAGGGGGGCGGAGCCTATGGAAAAACGCCAGCAACGCGGCCTTTTTACGGTTCCTGGCCTT
TTGCTGGCCTTTTGCTCACATGTCCTGCAGGCAGCTGCGCGCTCGCTCGCTCACTGAGGCCGCCCGGGCG
TCGGGCGACCTTTGGTCGCCCGGCCTCAGTGAGCGAGCGAGCGCGCAGAGAGGGAGTGGCCAACTCCATC
ACTAGGGGTTCCTGTCGACGCTAGACTGCAGAGGGCCCTGCGTATG
